Addgene plasmid #141554: TFORF0204
Purpose: Lentiviral vector for overexpressing the ELK4 transcription factor ORF with a unique 24-bp barcode. Barcodes facilitate identification of transcription factors in pooled screens.
Depositing lab: Feng Zhang. Depositing organization: Broad Institute. Publication: A transcription factor atlas of directed differentiation. Joung J, Ma S, Tay T, Geiger-Schuller KR, Kirchgatterer PC, Verdine VK, Guo B, Arias-Garcia MA, Allen WE, Singh A, Kuksenko O, Abudayyeh OO, Gootenberg JS, Fu Z, Macrae RK, Buenrostro JD, Regev A, Zhang F. Cell. 2023 Jan 5;186(1):209-229.e26. doi: 10.1016/j.cell.2022.11.026. PubMed 36608654.
Backbone
  Vector backbone: pLX_TRC317
  Backbone manufacturer: Broad Institute Genetic Perturbation Platform
  Backbone size w/o insert (bp): 8264
  Vector type: Mammalian Expression, Lentiviral
  Selectable markers: Puromycin
Growth in bacteria
  Bacterial resistance: Ampicillin, 100 μg/mL
  Growth temperature: 37°C
  Growth strain: NEB Stable
  Copy number: High Copy
Gene/Insert
  Gene/Insert name: ELK4
  Species: H. sapiens (human)
  Insert size (bp): 1397
  Entrez Gene: ELK4 (a.k.a. SAP1)
  Promoter: EF1a
  Cloning method: Unknown
  Sequencing primers: 5′ GGGTGGAGACTGAAGTTAGGCCAG; 3′ CACATAGCGTAAAAGGAGCAACATAG
Terms and licenses: Academic/Nonprofit Terms; Industry Terms: Not Available to Industry
Depositor comments: NM_001973,XM_005244950,XM_005244951,ENST00000616704,ENST00000357992 . The transcription factor ORF portion of this plasmid was synthesized by Genewiz. Please test multiple small colonies in case of plasmid recombination. To make this collection available in a timely manner, a portion of this collection was not fully sequenced by Addgene. If an Addgene verified full plasmid sequence is not available, please contact us prior to placing an order to request the full sequence.
How to cite: TFORF0204 was a gift from Feng Zhang (Addgene plasmid # 141554 ; http://n2t.net/addgene:141554 ; RRID:Addgene_141554)
