[The description below was written by a language model from this plasmid's Addgene catalogue record and pLannotate feature annotations shown in this document.]
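Description:
TFORF0204 is a lentiviral mammalian expression plasmid built on the pLX_TRC317 backbone for overexpressing the human transcription factor ELK4 (also known as SAP1), an SRF-associated factor involved in both transcriptional activation and repression. It belongs to a barcoded transcription factor ORF collection. Each construct carries a unique 24-bp barcode, so the transcription factor delivered to a cell can be identified in pooled screens. The barcode is not annotated as a separate feature in the table. In bacteria the plasmid is maintained through a high-copy ColE1/pUC-type origin and ampicillin resistance (AmpR), and an f1 origin is also present. The depositor notes a risk of recombination, which is common for LTR-containing plasmids.

The viral portion follows a third-generation, self-inactivating design. An RSV promoter fused to a truncated HIV-1 5' LTR drives genomic RNA production in packaging cells. It is followed by the Ψ packaging signal with a gag fragment and by the RRE for Rev-dependent nuclear export. The transfer region ends in a ΔU3 3' LTR and an SV40 polyadenylation signal. Within it, SV40 early promoter and origin sequences precede a puromycin N-acetyltransferase gene, which allows selection of transduced cells. A cPPT/CTS element lies between this cassette and the payload. The EF-1α promoter then drives constitutive expression of the ELK4 ORF, and a downstream WPRE enhances transcript stability and expression. A short U6 promoter fragment sits between the ORF and the WPRE, but the record does not explain its role. The remaining lac, T7 and T3 elements are cloning-vector remnants. The plasmid is intended for producing lentivirus for stable ELK4 overexpression, individually or in pooled screens such as directed-differentiation studies.
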