Features (pLannotate 1.2.2; 31 found; start..end, strand, type, name):
      5..231     +  promoter       RSV promoter: Rous sarcoma virus enhancer/promoter
    232..412     +  LTR            5' LTR (truncated): truncated 5' long terminal repeat (LTR) from HIV-1
    459..584     +  misc_feature   HIV-1 Ψ: packaging signal of human immunodeficiency virus type 1
    568..931     +  CDS            HIV-1 gag (fragment): gag protein from human immunodeficiency virus 1; gag
   1077..1310    +  misc_feature   RRE: The Rev response element (RRE) of HIV-1 allows for Rev-dependent mRNA export from the nucleus to the cytoplasm.
   1687..1713    +  CDS            Rev (fragment): human immunodeficiency virus 1 (HIV-1) Rev protein; rev; enhances nuclear export of unspliced and incompletely spliced viral mRNAs
   1720..1743    +  promoter       SV40 promoter (fragment): SV40 early promoter
   1744..1815    +  promoter       SV40 promoter (fragment): SV40 enhancer and early promoter
   1839..1974    +  rep_origin     SV40 ori: SV40 origin of replication
   2020..2616    +  CDS            PuroR (fragment): puromycin N-acetyltransferase; pac from Streptomyces; confers resistance to puromycin
   2665..2782    +  misc_feature   cPPT/CTS: central polypurine tract and central termination sequence of HIV-1
   2847..2913    +  CDS            small t antigen (fragment): SV40 (simian virus 40) small t antigen
   2920..4098    +  promoter       EF-1α promoter: strong constitutive promoter for human elongation factor EF-1α
   4115..5407    +  CDS            ELK4: ELK4_HUMAN - Also known as SAP1. Experimental evidence at protein level: Swiss-Prot protein existence level 1. Involved in both transcriptional activation and repression. Interaction with SIRT7 leads to recruitment and stabilization of SIRT7 at promoters, followed by deacetylation of histone H3 at 'Lys-18' (H3K18Ac) and subsequent transcription repression. Forms a ternary complex with the serum response factor (SRF). Requires DNA-bound SRF for ternary complex formation and makes extensive DNA contacts to the 5'side of SRF, but does not bind DNA autonomously. From Homo sapiens (Human).
   5423..5476    +  promoter       U6 promoter (fragment): RNA polymerase III promoter for human U6 snRNA
   5518..6106    +  misc_feature   WPRE: woodchuck hepatitis virus posttranscriptional regulatory element
   6157..6176    +  misc_feature   cPPT/CTS (fragment): central polypurine tract and central termination sequence of HIV-1
   6178..6411    +  LTR            3' LTR (ΔU3): self-inactivating 3' long terminal repeat (LTR) from HIV-1
   6489..6610    +  polyA_signal   SV40 poly(A) signal: SV40 polyadenylation signal
   6650..6785    +  rep_origin     SV40 ori: SV40 origin of replication
   6806..6824    -  promoter       T7 promoter: promoter for bacteriophage T7 RNA polymerase
   6832..6987    +  CDS            lacZα (fragment): LacZα fragment of β-galactosidase; lacZ fragment
   6992..7420    +  rep_origin     f1 ori (sequence partly withheld): f1 bacteriophage origin of replication; arrow indicates direction of (+) strand synthesis
   7473..7577    +  promoter       AmpR promoter: bla
   7578..8438    +  CDS            AmpR: β-lactamase; bla; confers resistance to ampicillin, carbenicillin, and related antibiotics
   8609..9197    +  rep_origin     ori: high-copy-number ColE1/pMB1/pBR322/pUC origin of replication
   9380..9472    +  CDS            lacI (fragment): lac repressor; lacI; The lac repressor binds to the lac operator to inhibit transcription in E. coli. This inhibition can be relieved by adding lactose or isopropyl-β-D-thiogalactopyranoside (IPTG).
   9485..9506    +  protein_bind   CAP binding site: CAP binding activates transcription in the presence of cAMP. E. coli catabolite activator protein
   9521..9551    +  promoter       lac promoter: promoter for the E. coli lac operon
   9559..9575    +  protein_bind   lac operator: The lac repressor binds to the lac operator to inhibit transcription in E. coli. This inhibition can be relieved by adding lactose or isopropyl-β-D-thiogalactopyranoside (IPTG). lac repressor encoded by lacI
   9620..9638    +  promoter       T3 promoter: promoter for bacteriophage T3 RNA polymerase
>Addgene plasmid #141554 | TFORF0204 | depositor full sequence | sequence record 276798 | Full Sequence
TTAATGTAGTCTTATGCAATACTCTTGTAGTCTTGCAACATGGTAACGATGAGTTAGCAACATGCCTTAC
AAGGAGAGAAAAAGCACCGTGCATGCCGATTGGTGGAAGTAAGGTGGTACGATCGTGCCTTATTAGGAAG
GCAACAGACGGGTCTGACATGGATTGGACGAACCACTGAATTGCCGCATTGCAGAGATATTGTATTTAAG
TGCCTAGCTCGATACATAAACGGGTCTCTCTGGTTAGACCAGATCTGAGCCTGGGAGCTCTCTGGCTAAC
TAGGGAACCCACTGCTTAAGCCTCAATAAAGCTTGCCTTGAGTGCTTCAAGTAGTGTGTGCCCGTCTGTT
GTGTGACTCTGGTAACTAGAGATCCCTCAGACCCTTTTAGTCAGTGTGGAAAATCTCTAGCAGTGGCGCC
CGAACAGGGACTTGAAAGCGAAAGGGAAACCAGAGGAGCTCTCTCGACGCAGGACTCGGCTTGCTGAAGC
GCGCACGGCAAGAGGCGAGGGGCGGCGACTGGTGAGTACGCCAAAAATTTTGACTAGCGGAGGCTAGAAG
GAGAGAGATGGGTGCGAGAGCGTCAGTATTAAGCGGGGGAGAATTAGATCGCGATGGGAAAAAATTCGGT
TAAGGCCAGGGGGAAAGAAAAAATATAAATTAAAACATATAGTATGGGCAAGCAGGGAGCTAGAACGATT
CGCAGTTAATCCTGGCCTGTTAGAAACATCAGAAGGCTGTAGACAAATACTGGGACAGCTACAACCATCC
CTTCAGACAGGATCAGAAGAACTTAGATCATTATATAATACAGTAGCAACCCTCTATTGTGTGCATCAAA
GGATAGAGATAAAAGACACCAAGGAAGCTTTAGACAAGATAGAGGAAGAGCAAAACAAAAGTAAGACCAC
CGCACAGCAAGCGGCCGCTGATCTTCAGACCTGGAGGAGGAGATATGAGGGACAATTGGAGAAGTGAATT
ATATAAATATAAAGTAGTAAAAATTGAACCATTAGGAGTAGCACCCACCAAGGCAAAGAGAAGAGTGGTG
CAGAGAGAAAAAAGAGCAGTGGGAATAGGAGCTTTGTTCCTTGGGTTCTTGGGAGCAGCAGGAAGCACTA
TGGGCGCAGCGTCAATGACGCTGACGGTACAGGCCAGACAATTATTGTCTGGTATAGTGCAGCAGCAGAA
CAATTTGCTGAGGGCTATTGAGGCGCAACAGCATCTGTTGCAACTCACAGTCTGGGGCATCAAGCAGCTC
CAGGCAAGAATCCTGGCTGTGGAAAGATACCTAAAGGATCAACAGCTCCTGGGGATTTGGGGTTGCTCTG
GAAAACTCATTTGCACCACTGCTGTGCCTTGGAATGCTAGTTGGAGTAATAAATCTCTGGAACAGATTTG
GAATCACACGACCTGGATGGAGTGGGACAGAGAAATTAACAATTACACAAGCTTAATACACTCCTTAATT
GAAGAATCGCAAAACCAGCAAGAAAAGAATGAACAAGAATTATTGGAATTAGATAAATGGGCAAGTTTGT
GGAATTGGTTTAACATAACAAATTGGCTGTGGTATATAAAATTATTCATAATGATAGTAGGAGGCTTGGT
AGGTTTAAGAATAGTTTTTGCTGTACTTTCTATAGTGAATAGAGTTAGGCAGGGATATTCACCATTATCG
TTTCAGACCCACCTCCCAACCCCGAGGGGACCCATGCATTGCATCTCAATTAGTCAGCAACCAGGTGTGG
AAAGTCCCCAGGCTCCCCAGCAGGCAGAAGTATGCAAAGCATGCGTCTCAATTAGTCAGCAACCATAGTC
CCGCCCCTAACTCCGCCCATCCCGCCCCTAACTCCGCCCAGTTCCGCCCATTCTCCGCCCCATGGCTGAC
TAATTTTTTTTATTTATGCAGAGGCCGAGGCCGCCTCGGCCTCTGAGCTATTCCAGAAGTAGTGAGGAGG
CTTTTTTGGAGGCCTAGGCTTTTGCAAAAAGCTTTCTAGAGGTACCACCGGAGCTTACCATGACCGAGTA
CAAGCCCACGGTGCGCCTCGCCACCCGCGACGACGTCCCCAGGGCCGTACGCACCCTCGCCGCCGCGTTC
GCCGACTACCCCGCCACGCGCCACACCGTCGATCCGGACCGCCACATCGAGCGGGTCACCGAGCTGCAAG
AACTCTTCCTCACGCGCGTCGGGCTCGACATCGGCAAGGTGTGGGTCGCGGACGACGGCGCCGCCGTGGC
GGTCTGGACCACGCCGGAGAGCGTCGAAGCGGGGGCGGTGTTCGCCGAGATCGGCCCGCGCATGGCCGAG
TTGAGCGGTTCCCGGCTGGCCGCGCAGCAACAGATGGAAGGCCTCCTGGCGCCGCACCGGCCCAAGGAGC
CCGCGTGGTTCCTGGCCACCGTCGGCGTCTCGCCCGACCACCAGGGCAAGGGTCTGGGCAGCGCCGTCGT
GCTCCCCGGAGTGGAGGCGGCCGAGCGCGCCGGGGTGCCCGCCTTCCTGGAGACCTCCGCGCCCCGCAAC
CTCCCCTTCTACGAGCGGCTCGGCTTCACCGTCACCGCCGACGTCGAGGTGCCCGAAGGACCGCGCACCT
GGTGCATGACCCGCAAGCCCGGTGCCAGTTAACGAATTCTAGATCTTGAGACAAATGGCAGTATTCATCC
ACAATTTTAAAAGAAAAGGGGGGATTGGGGGGTACAGTGCAGGGGAAAGAATAGTAGACATAATAGCAAC
AGACATACAAACTAAAGAATTACAAAAACAAATTACAAAAATTCAAAATTTTCGGGTTTATTACAGGGAC
AGCAGAGATCCACTTTGGCGCCGGCTCGAGGCCTGCAGGTGCAAAGATGGATAAAGTTTTAAACAGAGAG
GAATCTTTGCAGCTAATGGACCTTCTAGGTCTTGAAAGGAGTGGGAATTGGCTCCGGTGCCCGTCAGTGG
GCAGAGCGCACATCGCCCACAGTCCCCGAGAAGTTGGGGGGAGGGGTCGGCAATTGAACCGGTGCCTAGA
GAAGGTGGCGCGGGGTAAACTGGGAAAGTGATGTCGTGTACTGGCTCCGCCTTTTTCCCGAGGGTGGGGG
AGAACCGTATATAAGTGCAGTAGTCGCCGTGAACGTTCTTTTTCGCAACGGGTTTGCCGCCAGAACACAG
GTAAGTGCCGTGTGTGGTTCCCGCGGGCCTGGCCTCTTTACGGGTTATGGCCCTTGCGTGCCTTGAATTA
CTTCCACCTGGCTGCAGTACGTGATTCTTGATCCCGAGCTTCGGGTTGGAAGTGGGTGGGAGAGTTCGAG
GCCTTGCGCTTAAGGAGCCCCTTCGCCTCGTGCTTGAGTTGAGGCCTGGCCTGGGCGCTGGGGCCGCCGC
GTGCGAATCTGGTGGCACCTTCGCGCCTGTCTCGCTGCTTTCGATAAGTCTCTAGCCATTTAAAATTTTT
GATGACCTGCTGCGACGCTTTTTTTCTGGCAAGATAGTCTTGTAAATGCGGGCCAAGATCTGCACACTGG
TATTTCGGTTTTTGGGGCCGCGGGCGGCGACGGGGCCCGTGCGTCCCAGCGCACATGTTCGGCGAGGCGG
GGCCTGCGAGCGCGGCCACCGAGAATCGGACGGGGGTAGTCTCAAGCTGGCCGGCCTGCTCTGGTGCCTG
GCCTCGCGCCGCCGTGTATCGCCCCGCCCTGGGCGGCAAGGCTGGCCCGGTCGGCACCAGTTGCGTGAGC
GGAAAGATGGCCGCTTCCCGGCCCTGCTGCAGGGAGCTCAAAATGGAGGACGCGGCGCTCGGGAGAGCGG
GCGGGTGAGTCACCCACACAAAGGAAAAGGGCCTTTCCGTCCTCAGCCGTCGCTTCATGTGACTCCACGG
AGTACCGGGCGCCGTCCAGGCACCTCGATTAGTTCTCGAGCTTTTGGAGTACGTCGTCTTTAGGTTGGGG
GGAGGGGTTTTATGCGATGGAGTTTCCCCACACTGAGTGGGTGGAGACTGAAGTTAGGCCAGCTTGGCAC
TTGATGTAATTCTCCTTGGAATTTGCCCTTTTTGAGTTTGGATCTTGGTTCATTCTCAAGCCTCAGACAG
TGGTTCAAAGTTTTTTTCTTCCATTTCAGGTGTCGTGAGGCTAGCACCGCCACCATGGACAGTGCTATCA
CCCTGTGGCAGTTCCTTCTTCAGCTCCTGCAGAAGCCTCAGAACAAGCACATGATCTGTTGGACCTCTAA
TGATGGGCAGTTTAAGCTTTTGCAGGCAGAAGAGGTGGCTCGTCTCTGGGGGATTCGCAAGAACAAGCCT
AACATGAATTATGACAAACTCAGCCGAGCCCTCAGATACTATTATGTAAAGAATATCATCAAAAAAGTGA
ATGGTCAGAAGTTTGTGTACAAGTTTGTCTCTTATCCAGAGATTTTGAACATGGATCCAATGACAGTGGG
CAGGATTGAGGGTGACTGTGAAAGTTTAAACTTCAGTGAAGTCAGCAGCAGTTCCAAAGATGTGGAGAAT
GGAGGGAAAGATAAACCACCTCAGCCTGGTGCCAAGACCTCTAGCCGCAATGACTACATACACTCTGGCT
TATATTCTTCATTTACTCTCAACTCTTTGAACTCCTCCAATGTAAAGCTTTTCAAATTGATAAAGACTGA
GAATCCAGCCGAGAAACTGGCAGAGAAAAAATCTCCTCAGGAGCCCACACCATCTGTCATCAAATTTGTC
ACGACACCTTCCAAAAAGCCACCGGTTGAACCTGTTGCTGCCACCATTTCAATTGGCCCAAGTATTTCTC
CATCTTCAGAAGAAACTATCCAAGCTTTGGAGACATTGGTTTCCCCAAAACTGCCTTCCCTGGAAGCCCC
AACCTCTGCCTCTAACGTAATGACTGCTTTTGCCACCACACCACCCATTTCGTCCATACCCCCTTTGCAG
GAACCTCCCAGAACACCTTCACCACCACTGAGTTCTCACCCAGACATCGACACAGACATTGATTCAGTGG
CTTCTCAGCCAATGGAACTTCCAGAGAATTTGTCACTGGAGCCTAAAGACCAGGATTCAGTCTTGCTAGA
AAAGGACAAAGTAAATAATTCATCAAGATCCAAGAAACCCAAAGGGTTAGAACTGGCACCCACCCTTGTG
ATCACGAGCAGTGATCCAAGCCCACTGGGAATACTGAGCCCATCTCTCCCTACAGCTTCTCTTACACCAG
CATTTTTTTCACAGACACCCATCATACTGACTCCAAGCCCCTTGCTCTCCAGTATCCACTTCTGGAGTAC
TCTCAGTCCTGTTGCTCCCCTAAGTCCAGCCAGACTGCAAGGTGCTAACACACTTTTCCAGTTTCCTTCT
GTACTGAACAGTCATGGGCCATTCACTCTGTCTGGGCTGGATGGACCTTCCACCCCTGGCCCATTTTCCC
CAGACCTACAGAAGACATAGTAATGAACTAGTCCGTAACTTGAAAGTATTTCGATTTCTTGGCTTTATAT
ATCTTGTGGAAAGGACGAATCTGCTTAGACTTCTACGGTAAAACGCGTTAAGTCGACAATCAACCTCTGG
ATTACAAAATTTGTGAAAGATTGACTGGTATTCTTAACTATGTTGCTCCTTTTACGCTATGTGGATACGC
TGCTTTAATGCCTTTGTATCATGCTATTGCTTCCCGTATGGCTTTCATTTTCTCCTCCTTGTATAAATCC
TGGTTGCTGTCTCTTTATGAGGAGTTGTGGCCCGTTGTCAGGCAACGTGGCGTGGTGTGCACTGTGTTTG
CTGACGCAACCCCCACTGGTTGGGGCATTGCCACCACCTGTCAGCTCCTTTCCGGGACTTTCGCTTTCCC
CCTCCCTATTGCCACGGCGGAACTCATCGCCGCCTGCCTTGCCCGCTGCTGGACAGGGGCTCGGCTGTTG
GGCACTGACAATTCCGTGGTGTTGTCGGGGAAATCATCGTCCTTTCCTTGGCTGCTCGCCTGTGTTGCCA
CCTGGATTCTGCGCGGGACGTCCTTCTGCTACGTCCCTTCGGCCCTCAATCCAGCGGACCTTCCTTCCCG
CGGCCTGCTGCCGGCTCTGCGGCCTCTTCCGCGTCTTCGCCTTCGCCCTCAGACGAGTCGGATCTCCCTT
TGGGCCGCCTCCCCGCGTCGACTTTAAGACCAATGACTTACAAGGCAGCTGTAGATCTTAGCCACTTTTT
AAAAGAAAAGGGGGGACTGGAAGGGCTAATTCACTCCCAACGAAGACAAGATCTGCTTTTTGCTTGTACT
GGGTCTCTCTGGTTAGACCAGATCTGAGCCTGGGAGCTCTCTGGCTAACTAGGGAACCCACTGCTTAAGC
CTCAATAAAGCTTGCCTTGAGTGCTTCAAGTAGTGTGTGCCCGTCTGTTGTGTGACTCTGGTAACTAGAG
ATCCCTCAGACCCTTTTAGTCAGTGTGGAAAATCTCTAGCAGTACGTATAGTAGTTCATGTCATCTTATT
ATTCAGTATTTATAACTTGCAAAGAAATGAATATCAGAGAGTGAGAGGAACTTGTTTATTGCAGCTTATA
ATGGTTACAAATAAAGCAATAGCATCACAAATTTCACAAATAAAGCATTTTTTTCACTGCATTCTAGTTG
TGGTTTGTCCAAACTCATCAATGTATCTTATCATGTCTGGCTCTAGCTATCCCGCCCCTAACTCCGCCCA
TCCCGCCCCTAACTCCGCCCAGTTCCGCCCATTCTCCGCCCCATGGCTGACTAATTTTTTTTATTTATGC
AGAGGCCGAGGCCGCCTCGGCCTCTGAGCTATTCCAGAAGTAGTGAGGAGGCTTTTTTGGAGGCCTAGGG
ACGTACCCAATTCGCCCTATAGTGAGTCGTATTACGCGCGCTCACTGGCCGTCGTTTTACAACGTCGTGA
CTGGGAAAACCCTGGCGTTACCCAACTTAATCGCCTTGCAGCACATCCCCCTTTCGCCAGCTGGCGTAAT
AGCGAAGAGGCCCGCACCGATCGCCCTTCCCAACAGTTGCGCAGCCTGAATGGCGAATGGG
[124 nt withheld, positions 6992-7115]
C
[91 nt withheld, positions 7117-7207]
A
[49 nt withheld, positions 7209-7257]
CCTTTGACGTTGGAGTCCACGTTCTTT
[37 nt withheld, positions 7285-7321]
ACCCTATCTCGGTCTATTCTTTTGATTTATAAGGGATTTTGCCGATTTCGGCCTATTGGTTAAAAAATGA
GCTGATTTAACAAAAATTTAACGCGAATTTTAACAAAATATTAACGCTTACAATTTAGGTGGCACTTTTC
GGGGAAATGTGCGCGGAACCCCTATTTGTTTATTTTTCTAAATACATTCAAATATGTATCCGCTCATGAG
ACAATAACCCTGATAAATGCTTCAATAATATTGAAAAAGGAAGAGTATGAGTATTCAACATTTCCGTGTC
GCCCTTATTCCCTTTTTTGCGGCATTTTGCCTTCCTGTTTTTGCTCACCCAGAAACGCTGGTGAAAGTAA
AAGATGCTGAAGATCAGTTGGGTGCACGAGTGGGTTACATCGAACTGGATCTCAACAGCGGTAAGATCCT
TGAGAGTTTTCGCCCCGAAGAACGTTTTCCAATGATGAGCACTTTTAAAGTTCTGCTATGTGGCGCGGTA
TTATCCCGTATTGACGCCGGGCAAGAGCAACTCGGTCGCCGCATACACTATTCTCAGAATGACTTGGTTG
AGTACTCACCAGTCACAGAAAAGCATCTTACGGATGGCATGACAGTAAGAGAATTATGCAGTGCTGCCAT
AACCATGAGTGATAACACTGCGGCCAACTTACTTCTGACAACGATCGGAGGACCGAAGGAGCTAACCGCT
TTTTTGCACAACATGGGGGATCATGTAACTCGCCTTGATCGTTGGGAACCGGAGCTGAATGAAGCCATAC
CAAACGACGAGCGTGACACCACGATGCCTGTAGCAATGGCAACAACGTTGCGCAAACTATTAACTGGCGA
ACTACTTACTCTAGCTTCCCGGCAACAATTAATAGACTGGATGGAGGCGGATAAAGTTGCAGGACCACTT
CTGCGCTCGGCCCTTCCGGCTGGCTGGTTTATTGCTGATAAATCTGGAGCCGGTGAGCGTGGGTCTCGCG
GTATCATTGCAGCACTGGGGCCAGATGGTAAGCCCTCCCGTATCGTAGTTATCTACACGACGGGGAGTCA
GGCAACTATGGATGAACGAAATAGACAGATCGCTGAGATAGGTGCCTCACTGATTAAGCATTGGTAACTG
TCAGACCAAGTTTACTCATATATACTTTAGATTGATTTAAAACTTCATTTTTAATTTAAAAGGATCTAGG
TGAAGATCCTTTTTGATAATCTCATGACCAAAATCCCTTAACGTGAGTTTTCGTTCCACTGAGCGTCAGA
CCCCGTAGAAAAGATCAAAGGATCTTCTTGAGATCCTTTTTTTCTGCGCGTAATCTGCTGCTTGCAAACA
AAAAAACCACCGCTACCAGCGGTGGTTTGTTTGCCGGATCAAGAGCTACCAACTCTTTTTCCGAAGGTAA
CTGGCTTCAGCAGAGCGCAGATACCAAATACTGTTCTTCTAGTGTAGCCGTAGTTAGGCCACCACTTCAA
GAACTCTGTAGCACCGCCTACATACCTCGCTCTGCTAATCCTGTTACCAGTGGCTGCTGCCAGTGGCGAT
AAGTCGTGTCTTACCGGGTTGGACTCAAGACGATAGTTACCGGATAAGGCGCAGCGGTCGGGCTGAACGG
GGGGTTCGTGCACACAGCCCAGCTTGGAGCGAACGACCTACACCGAACTGAGATACCTACAGCGTGAGCT
ATGAGAAAGCGCCACGCTTCCCGAAGGGAGAAAGGCGGACAGGTATCCGGTAAGCGGCAGGGTCGGAACA
GGAGAGCGCACGAGGGAGCTTCCAGGGGGAAACGCCTGGTATCTTTATAGTCCTGTCGGGTTTCGCCACC
TCTGACTTGAGCGTCGATTTTTGTGATGCTCGTCAGGGGGGCGGAGCCTATGGAAAAACGCCAGCAACGC
GGCCTTTTTACGGTTCCTGGCCTTTTGCTGGCCTTTTGCTCACATGTTCTTTCCTGCGTTATCCCCTGAT
TCTGTGGATAACCGTATTACCGCCTTTGAGTGAGCTGATACCGCTCGCCGCAGCCGAACGACCGAGCGCA
GCGAGTCAGTGAGCGAGGAAGCGGAAGAGCGCCCAATACGCAAACCGCCTCTCCCCGCGCGTTGGCCGAT
TCATTAATGCAGCTGGCACGACAGGTTTCCCGACTGGAAAGCGGGCAGTGAGCGCAACGCAATTAATGTG
AGTTAGCTCACTCATTAGGCACCCCAGGCTTTACACTTTATGCTTCCGGCTCGTATGTTGTGTGGAATTG
TGAGCGGATAACAATTTCACACAGGAAACAGCTATGACCATGATTACGCCAAGCGCGCAATTAACCCTCA
CTAAAGGGAACAAAAGCTGGAGCTGCAAGC
