>Addgene plasmid #141554 | TFORF0204 | depositor partial sequence | sequence record 276799 | Insert
ACCGCCACCATGGACAGTGCTATCACCCTGTGGCAGTTCCTTCTTCAGCTCCTGCAGAAGCCTCAGAACA
AGCACATGATCTGTTGGACCTCTAATGATGGGCAGTTTAAGCTTTTGCAGGCAGAAGAGGTGGCTCGTCT
CTGGGGGATTCGCAAGAACAAGCCTAACATGAATTATGACAAACTCAGCCGAGCCCTCAGATACTATTAT
GTAAAGAATATCATCAAAAAAGTGAATGGTCAGAAGTTTGTGTACAAGTTTGTCTCTTATCCAGAGATTT
TGAACATGGATCCAATGACAGTGGGCAGGATTGAGGGTGACTGTGAAAGTTTAAACTTCAGTGAAGTCAG
CAGCAGTTCCAAAGATGTGGAGAATGGAGGGAAAGATAAACCACCTCAGCCTGGTGCCAAGACCTCTAGC
CGCAATGACTACATACACTCTGGCTTATATTCTTCATTTACTCTCAACTCTTTGAACTCCTCCAATGTAA
AGCTTTTCAAATTGATAAAGACTGAGAATCCAGCCGAGAAACTGGCAGAGAAAAAATCTCCTCAGGAGCC
CACACCATCTGTCATCAAATTTGTCACGACACCTTCCAAAAAGCCACCGGTTGAACCTGTTGCTGCCACC
ATTTCAATTGGCCCAAGTATTTCTCCATCTTCAGAAGAAACTATCCAAGCTTTGGAGACATTGGTTTCCC
CAAAACTGCCTTCCCTGGAAGCCCCAACCTCTGCCTCTAACGTAATGACTGCTTTTGCCACCACACCACC
CATTTCGTCCATACCCCCTTTGCAGGAACCTCCCAGAACACCTTCACCACCACTGAGTTCTCACCCAGAC
ATCGACACAGACATTGATTCAGTGGCTTCTCAGCCAATGGAACTTCCAGAGAATTTGTCACTGGAGCCTA
AAGACCAGGATTCAGTCTTGCTAGAAAAGGACAAAGTAAATAATTCATCAAGATCCAAGAAACCCAAAGG
GTTAGAACTGGCACCCACCCTTGTGATCACGAGCAGTGATCCAAGCCCACTGGGAATACTGAGCCCATCT
CTCCCTACAGCTTCTCTTACACCAGCATTTTTTTCACAGACACCCATCATACTGACTCCAAGCCCCTTGC
TCTCCAGTATCCACTTCTGGAGTACTCTCAGTCCTGTTGCTCCCCTAAGTCCAGCCAGACTGCAAGGTGC
TAACACACTTTTCCAGTTTCCTTCTGTACTGAACAGTCATGGGCCATTCACTCTGTCTGGGCTGGATGGA
CCTTCCACCCCTGGCCCATTTTCCCCAGACCTACAGAAGACATAGTAATGAACTAGTCCGTAACTTGAAA
GTATTTCGATTTCTTGGCTTTATATATCTTGTGGAAAGGACGAATCTGCTTAGACTTCTACGGTAAA
