>Addgene plasmid #141554 | TFORF0204 | depositor partial sequence | sequence record 276800 | Barcode
ATCTGCTTAGACTTCTACGGTAAA
