>Addgene plasmid #141554 | TFORF0204 | addgene partial sequence | sequence record 353761 | WPRE-R 5'-CATAGCGTAAAAGGAGCAACA-3'
TTTTGTAATCCAGAGGTTGATTGTCGACTTAACGCGTTTTACCGTAGAAGTCTAAGCAGATTCGTCCTTT
CCACAAGATATATAAAGCCAAGAAATCGAAATACTTTCAAGTTACGGACTAGTTCATTACTATGTCTTCT
GTAGGTCTGGGGAAAATGGGCCAGGGGTGGAAGGTCCATCCAGCCCAGACAGAGTGAATGGCCCATGACT
GTTCAGTACAGAAGGAAACTGGAAAAGTGTGTTAGCACCTTGCAGTCTGGCTGGACTTAGGGGAGCAACA
GGACTGAGAGTACTCCAGAAGTGGATACTGGAGAGCAAGGGGCTTGGAGTCAGTATGATGGGTGTCTGTG
AAAAAAATGCTGGTGTAAGAGAAGCTGTAGGGAGAGATGGGCTCAGTATTCCCAGTGGGCTTGGATCACT
GCTCGTGATCACAAGGGTGGGTGCCAGTTCTAACCCTTTGGGTTTCTTGGATCTTGATGAATTATTTACT
TTGTCCTTTTCTAGCAAGACTGAATCCTGGTCTTTAGGCTCCAGTGACAAATTCTCTGGAAGTTCCATTG
GCTGAGAAGCCACTGAATCAATGTCTGTGTCGATGTCTGGGTGAGAACTCAGTGGTGGTGAAGGTGTTCT
GGGAGGTTCCTGCAAAGGGGGTATGGACGAAATGGGTGGTGTGGTGGCAAAAGCAGTCATTACGTTA
